Addgene plasmid #160513: pTricHis-ILY-WT-charge+
Purpose: Expression of inserted ILY variant
Depositing lab: Doryen Bubeck. Depositing organization: Imperial College London. Publication: Structural basis for tuning activity and membrane specificity of bacterial cytolysins. Shah NR, Voisin TB, Parsons ES, Boyd CM, Hoogenboom BW, Bubeck D. Nat Commun. 2020 Nov 16;11(1):5818. doi: 10.1038/s41467-020-19482-6. PubMed 33199689.
Backbone
  Vector backbone: pTricHisA
  Backbone manufacturer: ThermoFisher
  Vector type: Bacterial Expression
Growth in bacteria
  Bacterial resistance: Ampicillin, 100 μg/mL
  Growth temperature: 37°C
  Growth strain: DH5alpha
  Growth instructions: Depositor recommends using BL21 (DE3) pLysS for protein expression and purification.
  Copy number: High Copy
Gene/Insert
  Gene/Insert name: ILY-WT-charge+
  Species: Streptococcus intermedius
  Insert size (bp): 1608
  Mutation: Y336K, L340K
  Tag / fusion protein: His-Tag (N terminal on backbone)
  Cloning method: Restriction Enzyme; 5′ cloning site Unknown (unknown if destroyed); 3′ cloning site Unknown (unknown if destroyed)
Terms and licenses: Academic/Nonprofit Terms; Industry Terms: Not Available to Industry
Depositor comments: ILY gene is codon optimized, and all native Cys removed, before additional mutations were added.
How to cite: pTricHis-ILY-WT-charge+ was a gift from Doryen Bubeck (Addgene plasmid # 160513 ; http://n2t.net/addgene:160513 ; RRID:Addgene_160513)
