[The description below was written by a language model from this plasmid's Addgene catalogue record and pLannotate feature annotations shown in this document.]
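Description:
pTricHis-ILY-WT-charge+ is a bacterial expression plasmid built on the pTrcHis A-type backbone (listed as pTricHisA) for producing a variant of intermedilysin (ILY), the cholesterol-dependent cytolysin of Streptococcus intermedius. The sequenced plasmid is 5,882 nt. It replicates in E. coli from a high-copy ColE1/pMB1-family origin, with an adjacent pBR322 bom region and only a remnant of rop, and it is selected through the β-lactamase (AmpR) gene conferring ampicillin resistance.

Expression is driven by the hybrid trp/lac trc promoter followed by a lac operator, and the plasmid carries its own lacI gene under the lacIq promoter, so transcription is repressed until induced with IPTG. Downstream elements typical of this backbone promote efficient expression: an rrnG antiterminator, a short minicistron supplying a ribosome binding site for translational reinitiation, and the T7 gene 10 leader. The N-terminal fusion region provides a His tag (annotated by the software as a capTEV fragment) and an Xpress epitope containing an enterokinase cleavage site, allowing affinity purification, detection and tag removal. The rrnB T1 and T2 terminators close the transcription unit.

The 1,608 bp insert is a codon-optimised ILY gene from which all native cysteines were removed before the Y336K and L340K substitutions were introduced, presumably the positive charges referred to in the name. The automated annotation labels this coding region as the homologous pneumolysin gene (ply), reflecting family similarity rather than the actual identity of the insert. The cloning sites are not recorded. The construct is intended for recombinant production of this ILY variant, with the associated publication concerning structural studies of how bacterial cytolysins tune their activity and membrane specificity.
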