Features (pLannotate 1.2.2; 20 found; start..end, strand, type, name):
     48..77      +  promoter       trc promoter: strong E. coli promoter; hybrid between the trp and lac UV5 promoters
     85..101     +  protein_bind   lac operator: The lac repressor binds to the lac operator to inhibit transcription in E. coli. This inhibition can be relieved by adding lactose or isopropyl-β-D-thiogalactopyranoside (IPTG). lac repressor encoded by lacI
    118..187     +  misc_feature   rrnG antiterminator: antiterminator from the E. coli rrnG leader region (Berg et al., 1989)
    238..264     +  CDS            minicistron: synthetic cistron containing a ribosome binding site (Shine-Dalgarno sequence), for enhancing the bacterial expression of a downstream cistron (Schoner, 1997) This first cistron should terminate 3 bp upstream of the ATG for the second cistron.
    280..300     +  CDS            capTEV™ (fragment): composite tag for in vivo biotinylation, TEV protease cleavage, and 6xHis tagging
    301..333     +  CDS            T7 tag (gene 10 leader): leader peptide from bacteriophage T7 gene 10 promotes efficient translation in E. coli
    337..360     +  CDS            Xpress™ tag: Xpress™ epitope tag, including an enterokinase recognition and cleavage site
    454..1863    +  CDS            ply: TACY_STRP2 - Experimental evidence at protein level: Swiss-Prot protein existence level 1. A cholesterol-dependent toxin that causes cytolysis by forming pores in cholesterol-containing host membranes. After binding to target membranes, the protein undergoes a major conformation change, leading to its insertion in the host membrane and formation of an oligomeric pore complex. Cholesterol is required for binding to host membranes, membrane insertion and pore formation; cholesterol binding is mediated by a Thr-Leu pair in the C-terminus. Can be reversibly inactivated by oxidation. From Streptoco
   1972..2087    +  ncRNA          5S rRNA: Accession: RF00001 - 5S ribosomal RNA
   2091..2177    +  terminator     rrnB T1 terminator: Escherichia coli rrnB; transcription terminator T1 from the E. coli rrnB gene
   2269..2296    +  terminator     rrnB T2 terminator: transcription terminator T2 from the E. coli rrnB gene
   2315..2406    +  promoter       AmpR promoter: bla
   2407..3267    +  CDS            AmpR: β-lactamase; bla; confers resistance to ampicillin, carbenicillin, and related antibiotics
   3438..4026    +  rep_origin     ori: high-copy-number ColE1/pMB1/pBR322/pUC origin of replication
   4212..4352    -  misc_feature   bom: basis of mobility region from pBR322
   4454..4494    -  CDS            rop (fragment): Rop protein, which maintains plasmids at low copy number; rop
   4538..4615    +  promoter       lacIq promoter: lacI (mutant); In the lacIq allele, a single base change in the promoter boosts expression of the lacI gene about 10-fold.
   4616..5698    +  CDS            lacI: lac repressor; lacI; The lac repressor binds to the lac operator to inhibit transcription in E. coli. This inhibition can be relieved by adding lactose or isopropyl-β-D-thiogalactopyranoside (IPTG).
   5740..5757    +  promoter       tet promoter (fragment): E. coli promoter for tetracycline efflux protein gene
   5753..5854    -  CDS            yciV (fragment): RNAAM_ECOLI - Also known as trpH From Escherichia coli (strain K12).
>Addgene plasmid #160513 | pTricHis-ILY-WT-charge+ | addgene full sequence | sequence record 322426 | Addgene NGS Result
TTGCGCCGACATCATAACGGTTCTGGCAAATATTCTGAAATGAGCTGTTGACAATTAATCATCCGGCTCG
TATAATGTGTGGAATTGTGAGCGGATAACAATTTCACACAGGAAACAGCGCCGCTGAGAAAAAGCGAAGC
GGCACTGCTCTTTAACAATTTATCAGACAATCTGTGTGGGCACTCGACCGGAATTATCGATTAACTTTAT
TATTAAAAATTAAAGAGGTATATATTAATGTATCGATTAAATAAGGAGGAATAAACCATGGGGGGTTCTC
ATCATCATCATCATCATGGTATGGCTAGCATGACTGGTGGACAGCAAATGGGTCGGGATCTGTACGACGA
TGACGATAAGGATCGATGGGGATCCGAAACCCCGACGAAACCGAAAGCGGCCCAGACCGAAAAGAAAACC
GAGAAAAAACCGGAAAACAGCAATTCTGAAGCAGCTAAAAAAGCGCTGAACGATTATATTTGGGGCCTGC
AGTACGACAAACTGAACATCCTGACCCATCAAGGTGAAAAACTGAAAAATCATAGCTCTCGTGAAGCCTT
TCACCGTCCGGGCGAATACGTGGTTATCGAAAAGAAAAAACAGAGTATCTCCAACGCGACCTCGAAACTG
AGCGTGAGTTCCGCCAATGATGACCGTATTTTTCCGGGCGCGCTGCTGAAAGCTGATCAAAGCCTGCTGG
AAAACCTGCCGACCCTGATTCCGGTCAATCGCGGTAAAACCACGATCTCAGTGAACCTGCCGGGCCTGAA
AAACGGTGAATCGAATCTGACGGTCGAAAACCCGTCAAATTCGACCGTGCGTACGGCGGTTAACAATCTG
GTCGAAAAATGGATTCAGAACTACAGTAAAACCCATGCAGTGCCGGCTCGCATGCAGTACGAAAGCATCT
CTGCACAAAGTATGTCCCAGCTGCAAGCGAAATTTGGCGCCGATTTCAGCAAAGTGGGTGCTCCGCTGAA
CGTGGACTTTTCATCGGTTCACAAAGGCGAAAAACAGGTTTTCATCGCAAACTTCCGTCAAGTTTACTAC
ACCGCTTCTGTCGATAGTCCGAACAGCCCGTCGGCGCTGTTCGGCAGTGGTATTACCCCGACGGACCTGA
TCAACCGTGGCGTTAATTCCAAAACCCCGCCGGTCTATGTGTCCAATGTGAGCTATGGCCGCGCGATGTA
CGTTAAATTTGAAACCACGAGCAAATCTACCAAAGTGCAGGCGGCCATCGATGCCGTCGTGAAAGGCGCA
AAACTGAAAGCTGGTACGGAAAAGGAAAACATCAAGAAAAACACCAAAATCACGGCAGTTGTCCTGGGCG
GTAATCCGGGCGAAGCCAGCAAAGTTATTACCGGTAATATCGATACGCTGAAAGACCTGATTCAGAAAGG
TTCGAACTTTAGCGCGCAATCTCCGGCCGTTCCGATCAGTTATACCACGTCCTTCGTCAAAGATAATAGC
ATTGCAACCATCCAGAACAATACGGACTATATTGAAACCAAAGTGACGTCTTACAAAGATGGCGCTCTGA
CCCTGAACCATGACGGTGCGTTTGTCGCCCGCTTCTATGTGTACTGGGAAGAACTGGGCCACGATGCAGA
CGGTTATGAAACCATTCGTAGTCGCTCCTGGTCAGGCAACGGTTATAATCGTGGCGCCCATTACAGCACC
ACGCTGCGCTTTAAGGGTAACGTTCGTAATATCCGCGTTAAAGTCCTGGGCGCAACCGGTCTGGCTTGGG
AACCGTGGCGTCTGATTTACAGCAAAAACGATCTGCCGCTGGTGCCGCAGCGCAATATCTCTACCTGGGG
CACCACGCTGCACCCGCAATTCGAAGATAAAGTGGTTAAAGATAACACGGACTAAGAATTCGAAGCTTGG
CTGTTTTGGCGGATGAGAGAAGATTTTCAGCCTGATACAGATTAAATCAGAACGCAGAAGCGGTCTGATA
AAACAGAATTTGCCTGGCGGCAGTAGCGCGGTGGTCCCACCTGACCCCATGCCGAACTCAGAAGTGAAAC
GCCGTAGCGCCGATGGTAGTGTGGGGTCTCCCCATGCGAGAGTAGGGAACTGCCAGGCATCAAATAAAAC
GAAAGGCTCAGTCGAAAGACTGGGCCTTTCGTTTTATCTGTTGTTTGTCGGTGAACGCTCTCCTGAGTAG
GACAAATCCGCCGGGAGCGGATTTGAACGTTGCGAAGCAACGGCCCGGAGGGTGGCGGGCAGGACGCCCG
CCATAAACTGCCAGGCATCAAATTAAGCAGAAGGCCATCCTGACGGATGGCCTTTTTGCGTTTCTACAAA
CTCTTTTGTTTATTTTTCTAAATACATTCAAATATGTATCCGCTCATGAGACAATAACCCTGATAAATGC
TTCAATAATATTGAAAAAGGAAGAGTATGAGTATTCAACATTTCCGTGTCGCCCTTATTCCCTTTTTTGC
GGCATTTTGCCTTCCTGTTTTTGCTCACCCAGAAACGCTGGTGAAAGTAAAAGATGCTGAAGATCAGTTG
GGTGCACGAGTGGGTTACATCGAACTGGATCTCAACAGCGGTAAGATCCTTGAGAGTTTTCGCCCCGAAG
AACGTTTTCCAATGATGAGCACTTTTAAAGTTCTGCTATGTGGCGCGGTATTATCCCGTGTTGACGCCGG
GCAAGAGCAACTCGGTCGCCGCATACACTATTCTCAGAATGACTTGGTTGAGTACTCACCAGTCACAGAA
AAGCATCTTACGGATGGCATGACAGTAAGAGAATTATGCAGTGCTGCCATAACCATGAGTGATAACACTG
CGGCCAACTTACTTCTGACAACGATCGGAGGACCGAAGGAGCTAACCGCTTTTTTGCACAACATGGGGGA
TCATGTAACTCGCCTTGATCGTTGGGAACCGGAGCTGAATGAAGCCATACCAAACGACGAGCGTGACACC
ACGATGCCTGTAGCAATGGCAACAACGTTGCGCAAACTATTAACTGGCGAACTACTTACTCTAGCTTCCC
GGCAACAATTAATAGACTGGATGGAGGCGGATAAAGTTGCAGGACCACTTCTGCGCTCGGCCCTTCCGGC
TGGCTGGTTTATTGCTGATAAATCTGGAGCCGGTGAGCGTGGGTCTCGCGGTATCATTGCAGCACTGGGG
CCAGATGGTAAGCCCTCCCGTATCGTAGTTATCTACACGACGGGGAGTCAGGCAACTATGGATGAACGAA
ATAGACAGATCGCTGAGATAGGTGCCTCACTGATTAAGCATTGGTAACTGTCAGACCAAGTTTACTCATA
TATACTTTAGATTGATTTAAAACTTCATTTTTAATTTAAAAGGATCTAGGTGAAGATCCTTTTTGATAAT
CTCATGACCAAAATCCCTTAACGTGAGTTTTCGTTCCACTGAGCGTCAGACCCCGTAGAAAAGATCAAAG
GATCTTCTTGAGATCCTTTTTTTCTGCGCGTAATCTGCTGCTTGCAAACAAAAAAACCACCGCTACCAGC
GGTGGTTTGTTTGCCGGATCAAGAGCTACCAACTCTTTTTCCGAAGGTAACTGGCTTCAGCAGAGCGCAG
ATACCAAATACTGTCCTTCTAGTGTAGCCGTAGTTAGGCCACCACTTCAAGAACTCTGTAGCACCGCCTA
CATACCTCGCTCTGCTAATCCTGTTACCAGTGGCTGCTGCCAGTGGCGATAAGTCGTGTCTTACCGGGTT
GGACTCAAGACGATAGTTACCGGATAAGGCGCAGCGGTCGGGCTGAACGGGGGGTTCGTGCACACAGCCC
AGCTTGGAGCGAACGACCTACACCGAACTGAGATACCTACAGCGTGAGCTATGAGAAAGCGCCACGCTTC
CCGAAGGGAGAAAGGCGGACAGGTATCCGGTAAGCGGCAGGGTCGGAACAGGAGAGCGCACGAGGGAGCT
TCCAGGGGGAAACGCCTGGTATCTTTATAGTCCTGTCGGGTTTCGCCACCTCTGACTTGAGCGTCGATTT
TTGTGATGCTCGTCAGGGGGGCGGAGCCTATGGAAAAACGCCAGCAACGCGGCCTTTTTACGGTTCCTGG
CCTTTTGCTGGCCTTTTGCTCACATGTTCTTTCCTGCGTTATCCCCTGATTCTGTGGATAACCGTATTAC
CGCCTTTGAGTGAGCTGATACCGCTCGCCGCAGCCGAACGACCGAGCGCAGCGAGTCAGTGAGCGAGGAA
GCGGAAGAGCGCCTGATGCGGTATTTTCTCCTTACGCATCTGTGCGGTATTTCACACCGCATATGGTGCA
CTCTCAGTACAATCTGCTCTGATGCCGCATAGTTAAGCCAGTATACACTCCGCTATCGCTACGTGACTGG
GTCATGGCTGCGCCCCGACACCCGCCAACACCCGCTGACGCGCCCTGACGGGCTTGTCTGCTCCCGGCAT
CCGCTTACAGACAAGCTGTGACCGTCTCCGGGAGCTGCATGTGTCAGAGGTTTTCACCGTCATCACCGAA
ACGCGCGAGGCAGCAGATCAATTCGCGCGCGAAGGCGAAGCGGCATGCATTTACGTTGACACCATCGAAT
GGTGCAAAACCTTTCGCGGTATGGCATGATAGCGCCCGGAAGAGAGTCAATTCAGGGTGGTGAATGTGAA
ACCAGTAACGTTATACGATGTCGCAGAGTATGCCGGTGTCTCTTATCAGACCGTTTCCCGCGTGGTGAAC
CAGGCCAGCCACGTTTCTGCGAAAACGCGGGAAAAAGTGGAAGCGGCGATGGCGGAGCTGAATTACATTC
CCAACCGCGTGGCACAACAACTGGCGGGCAAACAGTCGTTGCTGATTGGCGTTGCCACCTCCAGTCTGGC
CCTGCACGCGCCGTCGCAAATTGTCGCGGCGATTAAATCTCGCGCCGATCAACTGGGTGCCAGCGTGGTG
GTGTCGATGGTAGAACGAAGCGGCGTCGAAGCCTGTAAAGCGGCGGTGCACAATCTTCTCGCGCAACGCG
TCAGTGGGCTGATCATTAACTATCCGCTGGATGACCAGGATGCCATTGCTGTGGAAGCTGCCTGCACTAA
TGTTCCGGCGTTATTTCTTGATGTCTCTGACCAGACACCCATCAACAGTATTATTTTCTCCCATGAAGAC
GGTACGCGACTGGGCGTGGAGCATCTGGTCGCATTGGGTCACCAGCAAATCGCGCTGTTAGCGGGCCCAT
TAAGTTCTGTCTCGGCGCGTCTGCGTCTGGCTGGCTGGCATAAATATCTCACTCGCAATCAAATTCAGCC
GATAGCGGAACGGGAAGGCGACTGGAGTGCCATGTCCGGTTTTCAACAAACCATGCAAATGCTGAATGAG
GGCATCGTTCCCACTGCGATGCTGGTTGCCAACGATCAGATGGCGCTGGGCGCAATGCGCGCCATTACCG
AGTCCGGGCTGCGCGTTGGTGCGGATATCTCGGTAGTGGGATACGACGATACCGAAGACAGCTCATGTTA
TATCCCGCCGTTAACCACCATCAAACAGGATTTTCGCCTGCTGGGGCAAACCAGCGTGGACCGCTTGCTG
CAACTCTCTCAGGGCCAGGCGGTGAAGGGCAATCAGCTGTTGCCCGTCTCACTGGTGAAAAGAAAAACCA
CCCTGGCGCCCAATACGCAAACCGCCTCTCCCCGCGCGTTGGCCGATTCATTAATGCAGCTGGCACGACA
GGTTTCCCGACTGGAAAGCGGGCAGTGAGCGCAACGCAATTAATGTAAGTTAGCGCGAATTGATCTGGTT
TGACAGCTTATCATCGACTGCACGGTGCACCAATGCTTCTGGCGTCAGGCAGCCATCGGAAGCTGTGGTA
TGGCTGTGCAGGTCGTAAATCACTGCATAATTCGTGTCGCTCAAGGCGCACTCCCGTTCTGGATAATGTT
TT
